>Addgene plasmid #216745 | pET41-FeoB-OL5del | addgene full sequence | sequence record 434437 | Addgene NGS Result
TGTTCAGGCCGCCGATCACCAGGCTGACCAGGATGATCACCTTGCCGGCCCGCACCACGAAGCCGCGCAG
GCGCGACCAGGTCTGCAGCAGCAGGCTCTTAAGGTGTGGCACATGGTACAGCGGCAGTTCCATGACGAAC
GGCGAGGCCTCGCCGCGCATCAAGGTGTGCTTGAGCAACAGCCCGGTGAGGATCGCCACGACGATGCCGA
GCAGGTACAGGGAGAAGATCACCAGCGCGCCGCCCTGGCCGAAGAAGGCCCCGGCGAATACGGCGAAGAT
CGCCAGGCGCGCGCCGCAGGACATGAACGGCGCCATCATGATGGTAATCAGCCGCTCGCGCTGCGCGTCC
AGGGTCCGCGCGCCCATGATCGACGGTACGTTGCAGCCGAAACCGACGATCAGCGGCACGAACGACTTGC
CCGGCAGGCCCAGCGCCTGCATCAGGCGGTCCATGACGAAGGCCGCGCGTGCCATGTAGCCGGAATCCTC
GAGCAGCGAGAGGAACAGGTACATCAAGCCGATCTGCGGCACCAGCGGCAACACCGTGTTGACCCCGCCA
CCGATGCCCTGGGCGAGGAACACCGTGAGCCAATCGGGCAGGCCGAAGCGGATACCCAGCCACTGGATGC
CGTCGATGAAGATCGCCGACGAGCCCTTGTCGAAGATCGGCTGTAGCGCCCCGCCGATGTTGATGGCGAA
GAAGAACATCAGGTACATCACCAGCAGGAAGATCGGCAGACCCAGCCAGCGATTCAGGACGACCCGGTCG
AGCCATTGGGTCAGCCGGTGCGGCTGAGCCTGCTGGTGGTCGCAGACCGCCGCACAGATCTCGCCGATCA
GCCGGTAGCGCGCATCGACGATCGCCAGCTCGGGCTCCTCGCCGCAGCCCCGGCGCGCCTGTTCCAGGGT
GGCGGGCGGCAAGCCCAGCGCCGGGCCGTTGAAGATGTCGCCTTCCAGCGCCTGCAACGCCAGCCAGCGC
GGCTCGATGGCCGAGGCCGCCGGAGCGCGCGTTTCCAGAAGGTAGCCGACCTGCGCCTGGATGGCCGGTG
GGTAATCCACCGCCAGCGCCGCCTGCGGGAGCTGTAGGGAGTCGATGGCCGCCTTCAGTTCGTCGATGCC
ATCGGCGCGGGTGGATACCAGCGGCACCACCGGGCAGCCGAGACGCCGCGCCAGACCGTCGATATCGATG
CGGATGCGCTGGCTACGGGCGATGTCGAGCATGTTCAGCGCGACGATGCAGGGGATGCCCATCTCCCGCA
GTTGCACCGTGAGGTACAGGTTGCGCTCCAGGTTCGCCGCATCCACCACGTTGACCAGCACGTCCACTTC
GCCGCTGGCGATGTAGCGGCAGGCGATCTGCTCGTCCAGCGAGGCCTGGGCGGAAACGCTGGTCAACGAA
TAGGTGCCGGGCAGGTCGACCAGGCGCACCGCGTGACGGACGGTATGGAACGCACCCTCCTTGCGCTCCA
CGGTGACGCCGGCCCAGTTGCCGACCCGCTGGCGCGAGCCGGTGAGCTGGTTGAACAGGGTGGTCTTGCC
GGAGTTGGGATTGCCGATCAGGCCGAGGGTCAATGCGGTCATATGTATATCTCCTTCTTAAAGTTAAACA
AAATTATTTCTAGAGGGGAATTGTTATCCGCTCACAATTCCCCTATAGTGAGTCGTATTAATTTCGCGGG
ATCGAGATCGATCTCGATCCTCTACGCCGGACGCATCGTGGCCGGCATCACCGGCGCCACAGGTGCGGTT
GCTGGCGCCTATATCGCCGACATCACCGATGGGGAAGATCGGGCTCGCCACTTCGGGCTCATGAGCGCTT
GTTTCGGCGTGGGTATGGTGGCAGGCCCCGTGGCCGGGGGACTGTTGGGCGCCATCTCCTTGCATGCACC
ATTCCTTGCGGCGGCGGTGCTCAACGGCCTCAACCTACTACTGGGCTGCTTCCTAATGCAGGAGTCGCAT
AAGGGAGAGCGTCGAGATCCCGGACACCATCGAATGGCGCAAAACCTTTCGCGGTATGGCATGATAGCGC
CCGGAAGAGAGTCAATTCAGGGTGGTGAATGTGAAACCAGTAACGTTATACGATGTCGCAGAGTATGCCG
GTGTCTCTTATCAGACCGTTTCCCGCGTGGTGAACCAGGCCAGCCACGTTTCTGCGAAAACGCGGGAAAA
AGTGGAAGCGGCGATGGCGGAGCTGAATTACATTCCCAACCGCGTGGCACAACAACTGGCGGGCAAACAG
TCGTTGCTGATTGGCGTTGCCACCTCCAGTCTGGCCCTGCACGCGCCGTCGCAAATTGTCGCGGCGATTA
AATCTCGCGCCGATCAACTGGGTGCCAGCGTGGTGGTGTCGATGGTAGAACGAAGCGGCGTCGAAGCCTG
TAAAGCGGCGGTGCACAATCTTCTCGCGCAACGCGTCAGTGGGCTGATCATTAACTATCCGCTGGATGAC
CAGGATGCCATTGCTGTGGAAGCTGCCTGCACTAATGTTCCGGCGTTATTTCTTGATGTCTCTGACCAGA
CACCCATCAACAGTATTATTTTCTCCCATGAAGACGGTACGCGACTGGGCGTGGAGCATCTGGTCGCATT
GGGTCACCAGCAAATCGCGCTGTTAGCGGGCCCATTAAGTTCTGTCTCGGCGCGTCTGCGTCTGGCTGGC
TGGCATAAATATCTCACTCGCAATCAAATTCAGCCGATAGCGGAACGGGAAGGCGACTGGAGTGCCATGT
CCGGTTTTCAACAAACCATGCAAATGCTGAATGAGGGCATCGTTCCCACTGCGATGCTGGTTGCCAACGA
TCAGATGGCGCTGGGCGCAATGCGCGCCATTACCGAGTCCGGGCTGCGCGTTGGTGCGGACATCTCGGTA
GTGGGATACGACGATACCGAAGACAGCTCATGTTATATCCCGCCGTTAACCACCATCAAACAGGATTTTC
GCCTGCTGGGGCAAACCAGCGTGGACCGCTTGCTGCAACTCTCTCAGGGCCAGGCGGTGAAGGGCAATCA
GCTGTTGCCCGTCTCACTGGTGAAAAGAAAAACCACCCTGGCGCCCAATACGCAAACCGCCTCTCCCCGC
GCGTTGGCCGATTCATTAATGCAGCTGGCACGACAGGTTTCCCGACTGGAAAGCGGGCAGTGAGCGCAAC
GCAATTAATGTAAGTTAGCTCACTCATTAGGCACCGGGATCTCGACCGATGCCCTTGAGAGCCTTCAACC
CAGTCAGCTCCTTCCGGTGGGCGCGGGGCATGACTAGCATGATCGTGCTCCTGTCGTTGAGGACCCGGCT
AGGCTGGCGGGGTTGCCTTACTGGTTAGCAGAATGAATCACCGATACGCGAGCGAACGTGAAGCGACTGC
TGCTGCAAAACGTCTGCGACCTGAGCAACAACATGAATGGTCTTCGGTTTCCGTGTTTCGTAAAGTCTGG
AAACGCGGAAGTCAGCGCCCTGCACCATTATGTTCCGGATCTGCATCGCAGGATGCTGCTGGCTACCCTG
TGGAACACCTACATCTGTATTAACGAAGCGCTGGCATTGACCCTGAGTGATTTTTCTCTGGTCCCGCCGC
ATCCATACCGCCAGTTGTTTACCCTCACAACGTTCCAGTAACCGGGCATGTTCATCATCAGTAACCCGTA
TCGTGAGCATCCTCTCTCGTTTCATCGGTATCATTACCCCCATGAACAGAAATCCCCCTTACACGGAGGC
ATCAGTGACCAAACAGGAAAAAACCGCCCTTAACATGGCCCGCTTTATCAGAAGCCAGACATTAACGCTT
CTGGAGAAACTCAACGAGCTGGACGCGGATGAACAGGCAGACATCTGTGAATCGCTTCACGACCACGCTG
ATGAGCTTTACCGCAGCTGCCTCGCGCGTTTCGGTGATGACGGTGAAAACCTCTGACACATGCAGCTCCC
GGAGACGGTCACAGCTTGTCTGTAAGCGGATGCCGGGAGCAGACAAGCCCGTCAGGGCGCGTCAGCGGGT
GTTGGCGGGTGTCGGGGCGCAGCCATGACCCAGTCACGTAGCGATAGCGGAGTGTATACTGGCTTAACTA
TGCGGCATCAGAGCAGATTGTACTGAGAGTGCACCATTGCGGTGTGAAATACCGCACAGATGCGTAAGGA
GAAAATACCGCATCAGGCGCTCTTCCGCTTCCTCGCTCACTGACTCGCTGCGCTCGGTCGTTCGGCTGCG
GCGAGCGGTATCAGCTCACTCAAAGGCGGTAATACGGTTATCCACAGAATCAGGGGATAACGCAGGAAAG
AACATGTGAGCAAAAGGCCAGCAAAAGGCCAGGAACCGTAAAAAGGCCGCGTTGCTGGCGTTTTTCCATA
GGCTCCGCCCCCCTGACGAGCATCACAAAAATCGACGCTCAAGTCAGAGGTGGCGAAACCCGACAGGACT
ATAAAGATACCAGGCGTTTCCCCCTGGAAGCTCCCTCGTGCGCTCTCCTGTTCCGACCCTGCCGCTTACC
GGATACCTGTCCGCCTTTCTCCCTTCGGGAAGCGTGGCGCTTTCTCATAGCTCACGCTGTAGGTATCTCA
GTTCGGTGTAGGTCGTTCGCTCCAAGCTGGGCTGTGTGCACGAACCCCCCGTTCAGCCCGACCGCTGCGC
CTTATCCGGTAACTATCGTCTTGAGTCCAACCCGGTAAGACACGACTTATCGCCACTGGCAGCAGCCACT
GGTAACAGGATTAGCAGAGCGAGGTATGTAGGCGGTGCTACAGAGTTCTTGAAGTGGTGGCCTAACTACG
GCTACACTAGAAGGACAGTATTTGGTATCTGCGCTCTGCTGAAGCCAGTTACCTTCGGAAAAAGAGTTGG
TAGCTCTTGATCCGGCAAACAAACCACCGCTGGTAGCGGTGGTTTTTTTGTTTGCAAGCAGCAGATTACG
CGCAGAAAAAAAGGATCTCAAGAAGATCCTTTGATCTTTTCTACGGGGTCTGACGCTCAGTGGAACGAAA
ACTCACGTTAAGGGATTTTGGTCATGAACAATAAAACTGTCTGCTTACATAAACAGTAATACAAGGGGTG
TTATGAGCCATATTCAACGGGAAACGTCTTGCTCTAGGCCGCGATTAAATTCCAACATGGATGCTGATTT
ATATGGGTATAAATGGGCTCGCGATAATGTCGGGCAATCAGGTGCGACAATCTATCGATTGTATGGGAAG
CCCGATGCGCCAGAGTTGTTTCTGAAACATGGCAAAGGTAGCGTTGCCAATGATGTTACAGATGAGATGG
TCAGACTAAACTGGCTGACGGAATTTATGCCTCTTCCGACCATCAAGCATTTTATCCGTACTCCTGATGA
TGCATGGTTACTCACCACTGCGATCCCCGGGAAAACAGCATTCCAGGTATTAGAAGAATATCCTGATTCA
GGTGAAAATATTGTTGATGCGCTGGCAGTGTTCCTGCGCCGGTTGCATTCGATTCCTGTTTGTAATTGTC
CTTTTAACAGCGATCGCGTATTTCGTCTCGCTCAGGCGCAATCACGAATGAATAACGGTTTGGTTGATGC
GAGTGATTTTGATGACGAGCGTAATGGCTGGCCTGTTGAACAAGTCTGGAAAGAAATGCATAAACTTTTG
CCATTCTCACCGGATTCAGTCGTCACTCATGGTGATTTCTCACTTGATAACCTTATTTTTGACGAGGGGA
AATTAATAGGTTGTATTGATGTTGGACGAGTCGGAATCGCAGACCGATACCAGGATCTTGCCATCCTATG
GAACTGCCTCGGTGAGTTTTCTCCTTCATTACAGAAACGGCTTTTTCAAAAATATGGTATTGATAATCCT
GATATGAATAAATTGCAGTTTCATTTGATGCTCGATGAGTTTTTCTAAGAATTAATTCATGAGCGGATAC
ATATTTGAATGTATTTAGAAAAATAAACAAATAGGGGTTCCGCGCACATTTCCCCGAAAAGTGCCACCTA
AATTGTAAGCGTTAATATTTTGTTAAAATTCGCGTTAAATTTTTGTTAAATCAGCTCATTTTTTAACCAA
TAGGCCGAAATCGGCAAAATCCCTTATAAATCAAAAGAATAGACCGAGATAGGGT
[37 nt withheld, positions 6076-6112]
AAAGAACGTGGACTCCAACGTCAAAGG
[49 nt withheld, positions 6140-6188]
T
[91 nt withheld, positions 6190-6280]
G
[124 nt withheld, positions 6282-6405]
CCCATTCGCCAATCCGGATATAGTTCCTCCTTTCAGCAAAAAACCCCTCAAGACCCGTTTAGAGGCCCCA
AGGGGTTATGCTAGTTATTGCTCAGCGGTGGCAGCAGCCAACTCAGCTTCCTTTCGGGCTTTGTTTAGCA
GCCTAGGTATTAATCAATTAGTGGTGGTGGTGGTGGTGGTGGTGCTCGAGTGCGGCCGCAAGCTTCCCAC
TACCGCGTGGCACCAGGTGACATCCTCCCTGCCCGCTCGGGGCATCGGCCATTCGGCCTGGCAGTTGCAG
TACCTGCTCACGGCCGAACAGACGCAGGCAGGTCATCAGGATCAGGTTGAAGAGCAGCACCACGGCGATG
GTCAGGACGCTACGCTCGGGGTGGACCTGGTAGCAGAGGGTCGCCAGCGAGTAGGCGACGTTCAGCCCCC
AGAGCACCGAGAAAGCCATCCAGCCCTTGCTGCTTTCCCGGGCGATCGCGCCCATGGCGGTCACGCAGGG
CACGTAGAGCAGGACGAAGACCAGATAGCTGTAGGCCGCGATGGGGCTGCCGAACTTGCTCGCCATGGTG
CCCATCGAGCCGGTCTCCATGTCGCCGTCGGCCATGCTCGCCTCCACCGGGTTGGCCAGCACGCTGAGGC
TGAAGGTATCGACCAGGCCGTCCCAGGTCTCGACCAGGGCCTCGCGCAGTTGCCCGGGCAGGTCGTAGCC
TTCGTAGTCGAAGGCCTCGCCCTGGATCTGCTCGGCGGTGTAGAGGGTGTTCAGGGTGCCGACCACCACT
TCCTTGGCCATCGCCCCGGTGACCAGGCCGACGGTGGCCTGCCAGTTGTCCGGCTGCACCCCGAGCGGCG
CCAGCAGCGGAGTGAGACGCTGGCTGACGCTGGCCAGCGCGGAATGGCCGATGTCGCCCTGCACCGGCTT
GCCGTCGAGGGTGATGC
Features (pLannotate 1.2.2; 19 found; start..end, strand, type, name):
   1590..1612    -  RBS            RBS: efficient ribosome binding site from bacteriophage T7 gene 10 (Olins and Rangwala, 1989)
   1627..1651    -  protein_bind   lac operator: The lac repressor binds to the lac operator to inhibit transcription in E. coli. This inhibition can be relieved by adding lactose or isopropyl-β-D-thiogalactopyranoside (IPTG). lac repressor encoded by lacI
   1652..1670    -  promoter       T7 promoter: promoter for bacteriophage T7 RNA polymerase
   1696..1975    +  CDS            TcR (fragment): tetracycline efflux protein; tet; confers resistance to tetracycline
   1983..2060    +  promoter       lacI promoter: lacI
   2061..3143    +  CDS            lacI: lac repressor; lacI; The lac repressor binds to the lac operator to inhibit transcription in E. coli. This inhibition can be relieved by adding lactose or isopropyl-β-D-thiogalactopyranoside (IPTG).
   3156..3177    +  protein_bind   CAP binding site: CAP binding activates transcription in the presence of cAMP. E. coli catabolite activator protein
   3192..3256    +  CDS            TcR (fragment): tetracycline efflux protein; tet; confers resistance to tetracycline
   3318..3698    -  CDS            YPB1_ECOLX: Protein predicted: Swiss-Prot protein existence level 4. From Escherichia coli.
   3715..3906    +  CDS            rop: Rop protein, which maintains plasmids at low copy number; rop
   4008..4147    +  misc_feature   bom: basis of mobility region from pBR322
   4333..4921    -  rep_origin     ori: high-copy-number ColE1/pMB1/pBR322/pUC origin of replication
   5043..5858    +  CDS            KanR: aminoglycoside phosphotransferase; aph(3')-Ia; confers resistance to kanamycin in bacteria or G418 (Geneticin®) in eukaryotes
   5867..5924    -  promoter       AmpR promoter (fragment): bla
   5977..6405    -  rep_origin     f1 ori (sequence partly withheld): f1 bacteriophage origin of replication; arrow indicates direction of (+) strand synthesis
   6442..6489    -  terminator     T7 terminator: transcription terminator for bacteriophage T7 RNA polymerase
   6497..6540    -  CDS            SET1 (fragment): solubility-enhancement tag derived from T7 phage gene 10B
   6566..6589    -  CDS            9xHis (fragment): 9xHis affinity tag
   6707..1582    -  CDS            feoB (across the origin): FEOB_ECOLI - Experimental evidence at protein level: Swiss-Prot protein existence level 1. Transporter of a GTP-driven Fe(2+) uptake system, probably couples GTP-binding to channel opening and Fe(2+) uptake (PubMed:12446835, PubMed:19629046). A guanine nucleotide-binding protein (G proteins) in which the guanine nucleotide binding site alternates between an active, GTP-bound state and an inactive, GDP- bound state. This protein has fast intrinsic GDP release, mediated by the G5 loop (about residues 149-158). Presumably GTP hydrolysis leads to conformational changes and channel closing (PubMed:
