[The description below was written by a language model from this plasmid's Addgene catalogue record and pLannotate feature annotations shown in this document.]
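Description:
pET41-FeoB-OL5del is a bacterial expression plasmid built on the pET41-a(+) backbone for IPTG-inducible production of a variant of FeoB, the ferrous iron transporter of Pseudomonas aeruginosa (locus PA4358). The insert carries a deletion of a short five-residue segment designated outer loop 5 (OL5) and is fused at its C terminus to a polyhistidine tag, recorded as 8x His, for affinity purification or detection. The insert was introduced by ligation-independent cloning. The automated annotation labels the open reading frame by homology to E. coli FeoB, a GTP-driven Fe(2+) uptake protein, but the catalogue entry identifies the species as P. aeruginosa. No GST fusion partner, which is typical of pET41 vectors, appears in the feature table.

Expression follows the standard pET arrangement. A T7 promoter with an adjacent lac operator and the phage T7 gene 10 ribosome binding site drives the feoB coding sequence, which runs across the numbering origin of the 7,332 nt sequence record. Downstream come the His tag and the T7 terminator. A plasmid-borne lacI gene with its own promoter supplies the repressor that keeps transcription off until IPTG is added, so expression requires a host that provides T7 RNA polymerase. The plasmid replicates from a pBR322-type ColE1 origin accompanied by rop and the bom region, consistent with its low-copy listing. It also carries an f1 origin, and selection is by kanamycin resistance. Short tetracycline-resistance and AmpR promoter fragments are backbone remnants.

According to the record, the construct is used to test the contribution of OL5 to the interaction of FeoB with exogenous peptides, by examining the loop-deleted variant.
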