Addgene plasmid #216745: pET41-FeoB-OL5del
Purpose: Study the interaction of FeoB in P. aeruginosa, specifically focusing on the role of the outer loop 5 (OL5) by examining the variant lacking OL5 in its interaction with exogenous peptides.
Depositing lab: Gordon Laurie. Depositing organization: University of Virginia. Publication: Lacritin cleavage-potentiated targeting of iron - respiratory reciprocity promotes bacterial death. Sharifian Gh M, Norouzi F, Sorci M, Zaidi TS, Pier GB, Achimovich A, Ongwae GM, Liang B, Ryan M, Lemke M, Belfort G, Gadjeva M, Gahlmann A, Pires MM, Venter H, Harris TE, Laurie GW. J Biol Chem. 2025 May;301(5):108455. doi: 10.1016/j.jbc.2025.108455. Epub 2025 Mar 26. PubMed 40154612.
Backbone
  Vector backbone: pET41-a(+)
  Vector type: Bacterial Expression
Growth in bacteria
  Bacterial resistance: Kanamycin, 50 μg/mL
  Growth temperature: Room Temperature
  Growth strain: DH5alpha
  Copy number: Low Copy
Gene/Insert
  Gene/Insert name: feoB
  Species: P. aeruginosa (Bacteria)
  Mutation: Outer loop 5 (OL5) with the sequence of [ATFAA] is deleted.
  Entrez Gene: PA4358 (a.k.a. PA4358)
  Tag / fusion protein: 8x His (C terminal on insert)
  Cloning method: Ligation Independent Cloning
Resource information
  A portion of this plasmid was derived from a plasmid made by: Dr. Henrietta Venter: Sansom Institute for Health Research, University of South Australia, Adelaide, Australia
Terms and licenses: Academic/Nonprofit Terms; Industry Terms: Not Available to Industry
Depositor comments: IPTG inducible
How to cite: pET41-FeoB-OL5del was a gift from Gordon Laurie (Addgene plasmid # 216745 ; http://n2t.net/addgene:216745 ; RRID:Addgene_216745)
